Addgene plasmid #100369: pCMV_mEm_4GS_LF82_696
Purpose: Mammalian expression of E. coli LF82_696 CDS fused to mEmerald
Depositing lab: Alan Huett. Depositing organization: University of Nottingham. Publication: A multi-phenotypic imaging screen to identify bacterial effectors by exogenous expression in a HeLa cell line. Collins A, Huett A. Sci Data. 2018 May 15;5:180081. doi: 10.1038/sdata.2018.81. PubMed 29762554.
Backbone
  Vector backbone: pCMV
  Backbone size w/o insert (bp): 4502
  Vector type: Mammalian Expression
Growth in bacteria
  Bacterial resistance: Ampicillin, 100 μg/mL
  Growth temperature: 37°C
  Growth strain: XL1 Blue
  Copy number: High Copy
Gene/Insert
  Gene/Insert name: LF82_696
  Insert size (bp): 447
  Promoter: CMV
  Tag / fusion protein: mEmerald (N terminal on backbone)
  Cloning method: Ligation Independent Cloning
  Sequencing primers: 5′ ACTTCTGCTCTAAAAGCTGCGG; 3′ CACTGCATTCTAGTTGTGGTTTGTC
Terms and licenses: Academic/Nonprofit Terms; Industry Terms: Not Available to Industry
How to cite: pCMV_mEm_4GS_LF82_696 was a gift from Alan Huett (Addgene plasmid # 100369 ; http://n2t.net/addgene:100369 ; RRID:Addgene_100369)
