[The description below was written by a language model from this plasmid's Addgene catalogue record and pLannotate feature annotations shown in this document.]
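Description:
pCMV_mEm_4GS_LF82_696 is a mammalian expression plasmid built on a pCMV backbone that produces the Escherichia coli LF82_696 coding sequence as a fusion to the green fluorescent protein mEmerald. It is maintained in E. coli through a high-copy ColE1/pUC-type origin and selected with ampicillin via the β-lactamase gene and its native promoter. The annotated sequence (4,949 nt, matching the stated backbone plus a 447 bp insert) also carries cloning-vector remnants: fragments of lacZα, lacI, rop and the pBR322 bom region, along with a lac promoter/operator and CAP site. These have no evident role in the construct's mammalian function. No mammalian selection marker is annotated, which suits transient transfection.

The expression cassette consists of the human cytomegalovirus immediate-early enhancer and promoter, followed by a modified SV40 intron with splice donor and acceptor sites, which generally improves transcript processing and expression. Next comes the mEmerald open reading frame. The bacterial insert itself is not annotated in the feature table, but it falls in the unannotated interval between the end of mEmerald and the SV40 polyadenylation signal, consistent with the catalogue description of mEmerald as an N-terminal tag. The "4GS" in the name suggests a glycine-serine linker between the fluorophore and the bacterial protein, although the record does not define it explicitly. The insert was introduced by ligation-independent cloning.

The plasmid comes from a collection made for an imaging-based screen in which candidate bacterial effector proteins were expressed exogenously in HeLa cells. The fluorescent tag allows the protein's subcellular localisation and the phenotypes of expressing cells to be assessed by microscopy.
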