Features (pLannotate 1.2.2; 16 found; start..end, strand, type, name):
      8..28      -  misc_feature   MCS (fragment): pUC18/19 multiple cloning site
     27..330     +  enhancer       CMV enhancer: human cytomegalovirus immediate early enhancer
    331..534     +  promoter       CMV promoter: human cytomegalovirus (CMV) immediate early promoter
    672..768     +  intron         SV40 intron: modified SV40 intron with splice donor and acceptor sites
    829..1545    +  CDS            mEmerald: mEmerald is a basic (constitutively fluorescent) green fluorescent protein published in 1998, derived from Aequorea victoria. It is reported to be a very rapidly-maturing monomer with moderate acid sensitivity.
   2088..2222    -  polyA_signal   SV40 poly(A) signal: SV40 polyadenylation signal
   2357..2373    -  protein_bind   lac operator: The lac repressor binds to the lac operator to inhibit transcription in E. coli. This inhibition can be relieved by adding lactose or isopropyl-β-D-thiogalactopyranoside (IPTG). lac repressor encoded by lacI
   2381..2411    -  promoter       lac promoter: promoter for the E. coli lac operon
   2426..2447    -  protein_bind   CAP binding site: CAP binding activates transcription in the presence of cAMP. E. coli catabolite activator protein
   2460..2552    -  CDS            lacI (fragment): lac repressor; lacI; The lac repressor binds to the lac operator to inhibit transcription in E. coli. This inhibition can be relieved by adding lactose or isopropyl-β-D-thiogalactopyranoside (IPTG).
   2735..3323    -  rep_origin     ori: high-copy-number ColE1/pMB1/pBR322/pUC origin of replication
   3494..4354    -  CDS            AmpR: β-lactamase; bla; confers resistance to ampicillin, carbenicillin, and related antibiotics
   4355..4459    -  promoter       AmpR promoter: bla
   4554..4589    +  CDS            rop (fragment): Rop protein, which maintains plasmids at low copy number; rop
   4691..4790    +  misc_feature   bom (fragment): basis of mobility region from pBR322
   4796..2       -  CDS            lacZα (fragment) (across the origin): LacZα fragment of β-galactosidase; lacZ fragment
>Addgene plasmid #100369 | pCMV_mEm_4GS_LF82_696 | addgene full sequence | sequence record 209652 | Addgene NGS Result
GAGTTCGAGCTTGCATGCCTGCAGGTCGTTACATAACTTACGGTAAATGGCCCGCCTGGCTGACCGCCCA
ACGACCCCCGCCCATTGACGTCAATAATGACGTATGTTCCCATAGTAACGCCAATAGGGACTTTCCATTG
ACGTCAATGGGTGGAGTATTTACGGTAAACTGCCCACTTGGCAGTACATCAAGTGTATCATATGCCAAGT
ACGCCCCCTATTGACGTCAATGACGGTAAATGGCCCGCCTGGCATTATGCCCAGTACATGACCTTATGGG
ACTTTCCTACTTGGCAGTACATCTACGTATTAGTCATCGCTATTACCATGGTGATGCGGTTTTGGCAGTA
CATCAATGGGCGTGGATAGCGGTTTGACTCACGGGGATTTCCAAGTCTCCACCCCATTGACGTCAATGGG
AGTTTGTTTTGGCACCAAAATCAACGGGACTTTCCAAAATGTCGTAACAACTCCGCCCCATTGACGCAAA
TGGGCGGTAGGCGTGTACGGTGGGAGGTCTATATAAGCAGAGCTCGTTTAGTGAACCGTCAGATCGCCTG
GAGACGCCATCCACGCTGTTTTGACCTCCATAGAAGACACCGGGACCGATCCAGCCTCCGGACTCTAGAG
GATCCGGTACTAGAGGAACTGAAAAACCAGAAAGTTAACTGGTAAGTTTAGTCTTTTTGTCTTTTATTTC
AGGTCCCGGATCCGGTGGTGGTGCAAATCAAAGAACTGCTCCTCAGTGGATGTTGCCTTTACTTCTAGGC
CTGTACGGAAGTGTTACTTCTGCTCTAAAAGCTGCGGAATTGTACCCGCGGGCCCACCATGGTGAGCAAG
GGCGAGGAGCTGTTCACCGGGGTGGTGCCCATCCTGGTCGAGCTGGACGGCGACGTAAACGGCCACAAGT
TCAGCGTGTCCGGCGAGGGCGAGGGCGATGCCACCTACGGCAAGCTGACCCTGAAGTTCATCTGCACCAC
CGGCAAGCTGCCCGTGCCCTGGCCCACCCTCGTGACCACCTTGACCTACGGCGTGCAGTGCTTCGCCCGC
TACCCCGACCACATGAAGCAGCACGACTTCTTCAAGTCCGCCATGCCCGAAGGCTACGTCCAGGAGCGCA
CCATCTTCTTCAAGGACGACGGCAACTACAAGACCCGCGCCGAGGTGAAGTTCGAGGGCGACACCCTGGT
GAACCGCATCGAGCTGAAGGGCATCGACTTCAAGGAGGACGGCAACATCCTGGGGCACAAGCTGGAGTAC
AACTACAACAGCCACAAGGTCTATATCACCGCCGACAAGCAGAAGAACGGCATCAAGGTGAACTTCAAGA
CCCGCCACAACATCGAGGACGGCAGCGTGCAGCTCGCCGACCACTACCAGCAGAACACCCCCATCGGCGA
CGGCCCCGTGCTGCTGCCCGACAACCACTACCTGAGCACCCAGTCCAAGCTGAGCAAAGACCCCAACGAG
AAGCGCGATCACATGGTCCTGCTGGAGTTCGTGACCGCCGCCGGGATCACTCTCGGCATGGACGAGCTGT
ACAAGCGAATTGGTGGAGGGGGCGGTTCCGGTGGCGGAGGTTCCCGAATTCGTCGACGGAGATCTGATAT
GGAAGGCGTAATAAAATGGTTCAGTGAAGAGAAAGGGTACGGATTCATCACTGCCGCGAATAATATAGAT
TACTATTTTCATGTCAGTGATATAAAAGGCTCATTGCTTCCTGAAAAGGGGCAAAATGCTCATTTTAATG
CAGAATCGACATCTAAGGGCCATAGGGCAAAAAACATTACTCTTACAAAGAATAATATTGCATCAGATAA
TCGTCTGGATTTTTGCAAAAACTGTAATAAAAAAATTATTCCAAGAATGATTACCTACAGGGGTGAACCA
CAAAAAACCGTTTGCCCTTACTGTGCAACAGTAATAAAGAATTTCGATGATAATTTTTTGGGTGAAATCA
TTGCAGCGATATTTTATTGTTTCACTTCCATGATAAAAATACTCTTTGAATTTATCACATGGATATTTAG
CATCATAGCTAACAAAAGGAAATGAATCGGTACCCTCGAGAAGCTTGCGGCCGCGGGGATCCAGACATGA
TAAGATACATTGATGAGTTTGGACAAACCACAACTAGAATGCAGTGAAAAAAATGCTTTATTTGTGAAAT
TTGTGATGCTATTGCTTTATTTGTAACCATTATAAGCTGCAATAAACAAGTTAACAACAACAATTGCATT
CATTTTATGTTTCAGGTTCAGGGGGAGGTGTGGGAGGTTTTTTCGGATCCTCTAGAGTCGATCTGCAGGC
ATGCTAGCTTGGCGTAATCATGGTCATAGCTGTTTCCTGTGTGAAATTGTTATCCGCTCACAATTCCACA
CAACATACGAGCCGGAAGCATAAAGTGTAAAGCCTGGGGTGCCTAATGAGTGAGCTAACTCACATTAATT
GCGTTGCGCTCACTGCCCGCTTTCCAGTCGGGAAACCTGTCGTGCCAGCTGCATTAATGAATCGGCCAAC
GCGCGGGGAGAGGCGGTTTGCGTATTGGGCGCTCTTCCGCTTCCTCGCTCACTGACTCGCTGCGCTCGGT
CGTTCGGCTGCGGCGAGCGGTATCAGCTCACTCAAAGGCGGTAATACGGTTATCCACAGAATCAGGGGAT
AACGCAGGAAAGAACATGTGAGCAAAAGGCCAGCAAAAGGCCAGGAACCGTAAAAAGGCCGCGTTGCTGG
CGTTTTTCCATAGGCTCCGCCCCCCTGACGAGCATCACAAAAATCGACGCTCAAGTCAGAGGTGGCGAAA
CCCGACAGGACTATAAAGATACCAGGCGTTTCCCCCTGGAAGCTCCCTCGTGCGCTCTCCTGTTCCGACC
CTGCCGCTTACCGGATACCTGTCCGCCTTTCTCCCTTCGGGAAGCGTGGCGCTTTCTCATAGCTCACGCT
GTAGGTATCTCAGTTCGGTGTAGGTCGTTCGCTCCAAGCTGGGCTGTGTGCACGAACCCCCCGTTCAGCC
CGACCGCTGCGCCTTATCCGGTAACTATCGTCTTGAGTCCAACCCGGTAAGACACGACTTATCGCCACTG
GCAGCAGCCACTGGTAACAGGATTAGCAGAGCGAGGTATGTAGGCGGTGCTACAGAGTTCTTGAAGTGGT
GGCCTAACTACGGCTACACTAGAAGAACAGTATTTGGTATCTGCGCTCTGCTGAAGCCAGTTACCTTCGG
AAAAAGAGTTGGTAGCTCTTGATCCGGCAAACAAACCACCGCTGGTAGCGGTGGTTTTTTTGTTTGCAAG
CAGCAGATTACGCGCAGAAAAAAAGGATCTCAAGAAGATCCTTTGATCTTTTCTACGGGGTCTGACGCTC
AGTGGAACGAAAACTCACGTTAAGGGATTTTGGTCATGAGATTATCAAAAAGGATCTTCACCTAGATCCT
TTTAAATTAAAAATGAAGTTTTAAATCAATCTAAAGTATATATGAGTAAACTTGGTCTGACAGTTACCAA
TGCTTAATCAGTGAGGCACCTATCTCAGCGATCTGTCTATTTCGTTCATCCATAGTTGCCTGACTCCCCG
TCGTGTAGATAACTACGATACGGGAGGGCTTACCATCTGGCCCCAGTGCTGCAATGATACCGCGAGACCC
ACGCTCACCGGCTCCAGATTTATCAGCAATAAACCAGCCAGCCGGAAGGGCCGAGCGCAGAAGTGGTCCT
GCAACTTTATCCGCCTCCATCCAGTCTATTAATTGTTGCCGGGAAGCTAGAGTAAGTAGTTCGCCAGTTA
ATAGTTTGCGCAACGTTGTTGCCATTGCTACAGGCATCGTGGTGTCACGCTCGTCGTTTGGTATGGCTTC
ATTCAGCTCCGGTTCCCAACGATCAAGGCGAGTTACATGATCCCCCATGTTGTGCAAAAAAGCGGTTAGC
TCCTTCGGTCCTCCGATCGTTGTCAGAAGTAAGTTGGCCGCAGTGTTATCACTCATGGTTATGGCAGCAC
TGCATAATTCTCTTACTGTCATGCCATCCGTAAGATGCTTTTCTGTGACTGGTGAGTACTCAACCAAGTC
ATTCTGAGAATAGTGTATGCGGCGACCGAGTTGCTCTTGCCCGGCGTCAATACGGGATAATACCGCGCCA
CATAGCAGAACTTTAAAAGTGCTCATCATTGGAAAACGTTCTTCGGGGCGAAAACTCTCAAGGATCTTAC
CGCTGTTGAGATCCAGTTCGATGTAACCCACTCGTGCACCCAACTGATCTTCAGCATCTTTTACTTTCAC
CAGCGTTTCTGGGTGAGCAAAAACAGGAAGGCAAAATGCCGCAAAAAAGGGAATAAGGGCGACACGGAAA
TGTTGAATACTCATACTCTTCCTTTTTCAATATTATTGAAGCATTTATCAGGGTTATTGTCTCATGAGCG
GATACATATTTGAATGTATTTAGAAAAATAAACAAATAGGGGTTCCGCGCACATTTCCCCGAAAAGTGCC
ACCTGACGTCTAAGAAACCATTATTATCATGACATTAACCTATAAAAATAGGCGTATCACGAGGCCCTTT
CGTCTCGCGCGTTTCGGTGATGACGGTGAAAACCTCTGACACATGCAGCTCCCGGAGACGGTCACAGCTT
GTCTGTAAGCGGATGCCGGGAGCAGACAAGCCCGTCAGGGCGCGTCAGCGGGTGTTGGCGGGTGTCGGGG
CTGGCTTAACTATGCGGCATCAGAGCAGATTGTACTGAGAGTGCACCATATGCGGTGTGAAATACCGCAC
AGATGCGTAAGGAGAAAATACCGCATCAGGCGCCATTCGCCATTCAGGCTGCGCAACTGTTGGGAAGGGC
GATCGGTGCGGGCCTCTTCGCTATTACGCCAGCTGGCGAAAGGGGGATGTGCTGCAAGGCGATTAAGTTG
GGTAACGCCAGGGTTTTCCCAGTCACGACGTTGTAAAACGACGGCCAGT
