>Addgene plasmid #100369 | pCMV_mEm_4GS_LF82_696 | depositor partial sequence | sequence record 183694 | Sequence across LF82 gene insert region
GAGGGGGCGGTTCCGGTGGCGGAGGTTCCCGAATTCGTCGACGGAGATCTGATATGGAAGGCGTAATAAA
ATGGTTCAGTGAAGAGAAAGGGTACGGATTCATCACTGCCGCGAATAATATAGATTACTATTTTCATGTC
AGTGATATAAAAGGCTCATTGCTTCCTGAAAAGGGGCAAAATGCTCATTTTAATGCAGAATCGACATCTA
AGGGCCATAGGGCAAAAAACATTACTCTTACAAAGAATAATATTGCATCAGATAATCGTCTGGATTTTTG
CAAAAACTGTAATAAAAAAATTATTCCAAGAATGATTACCTACAGGGGTGAACCACAAAAAACCGTTTGC
CCTTACTGTGCAACAGTAATAAAGAATTTCGATGATAATTTTTTGGGTGAAATCATTGCAGCGATATTTT
ATTGTTTCACTTCCATGATAAAAATACTCTTTGAATTTATCACATGGATATTTAGCATCATAGCTAACAA
AAGGAAATGAATCGGTACCCTCGAGAAGCTTGCGGCCGCGGGGATCCAGACATGATAAGATACATTGATG
AGTTTGGACAAACCACAACTAGAATGCAGTGAAAAAAATGCTTTATTTGTGAAATTTGTGATGCTATTGC
TTTATTTGTAACCATTATAAGCTGCAATAAACAAGTTAACAACAACAATTGCATTCATTTTATGTTTCAG
GTTCAGGGGGAGGTGTGGGAGGTTTTTTCGGATCCTCTAGAGTCGATCTGCAGGCATGCTAGCTTGGCGT
AATCATGGTCATAGCTGTTTCCTGTGTGAAATTGTTATCCGCTCACAATTCCACACAACATACGAGCCGG
AAGCATAAAGTGTAAAGCCTGGGGTGCCTAATGAGTGAGCTAACTCACATTAATTGCGTTGCGCTCACTG
CCCGCTTTCCAGTCGGGAAACCTGTCGTGCCAGCTGCATTAATGAATCG
